Addgene plasmid #180005: pDisplay-GRAB_HTR6-1.0
Purpose: Expresses the 5-HT sensor GRAB_HTR6-1.0 in mammalian cells
Depositing lab: Yulong Li. Depositing organization: Peking University.
Backbone
  Vector backbone: pDisplay
  Backbone manufacturer: Invitrogen
  Backbone size w/o insert (bp): 6546
  Vector type: Mammalian Expression
Growth in bacteria
  Bacterial resistance: Ampicillin, 100 μg/mL
  Growth temperature: 37°C
  Growth strain: DH5alpha
  Copy number: High Copy
Gene/Insert
  Gene/Insert name: 5-HT sensor GRAB_HTR6-1.0
  Species: H. sapiens (human)
  Insert size (bp): 2274
  Promoter: CMV
  Cloning method: Gibson Cloning
  Sequencing primers: 5′ CMV-F
Terms and licenses: Academic/Nonprofit Terms; Industry Terms: Not Available to Industry
Depositor comments: Please visit https://www.biorxiv.org/content/10.1101/2021.09.27.461878v1 for bioRxiv preprint.
How to cite: pDisplay-GRAB_HTR6-1.0 was a gift from Yulong Li (Addgene plasmid # 180005 ; http://n2t.net/addgene:180005 ; RRID:Addgene_180005)
