[The description below was written by a language model from this plasmid's Addgene catalogue record and pLannotate feature annotations shown in this document.]
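Description:
pDisplay-GRAB_HTR6-1.0 is a mammalian expression plasmid built on the Invitrogen pDisplay backbone that encodes GRAB_HTR6-1.0, a genetically encoded fluorescent sensor for serotonin (5-HT). It is maintained in E. coli as a high-copy plasmid through a ColE1/pUC-type origin with ampicillin selection (AmpR under its bla promoter). It also carries an f1 origin and an SV40 promoter-driven NeoR/KanR cassette with an HSV TK poly(A) signal, which could support G418 selection in mammalian cells.

Expression is driven by the CMV enhancer and immediate early promoter, with a T7 promoter just downstream. The open reading frame begins with the mouse Igκ leader from pDisplay, which directs the protein into the secretory pathway for surface delivery. The sensor, recorded as human-derived, consists of G protein-coupled receptor sequence flanking an internal EGFP-derived (cEGFP) module. The automated annotation labels the receptor segments as fragments of Adrb2 and HTR1B. These are most likely homology-based matches to related receptors rather than true identities, since the name and catalogue entry point to an HTR6-based design. In GRAB-type sensors, ligand binding changes the receptor's conformation and thereby the fluorescence of the inserted GFP module.

Downstream, an EMCV IRES2 drives translation of mCherry fused to a K-Ras fragment, presumably the C-terminal membrane-targeting motif, giving a red membrane reference marker from the same transcript. The PDGFRβ transmembrane domain of pDisplay is annotated after this cassette, although the record does not show whether it is translated. A bGH poly(A) signal ends the transcript. The plasmid is intended for transfecting mammalian cells to image serotonin.
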