Features (pLannotate 1.2.2; 25 found; start..end, strand, type, name):
     10..389     +  enhancer       CMV enhancer: human cytomegalovirus immediate early enhancer
    390..593     +  promoter       CMV promoter: human cytomegalovirus (CMV) immediate early promoter
    589..622     +  LTR            5' LTR (truncated) (fragment): truncated 5' long terminal repeat (LTR) from HIV-1
    638..656     +  promoter       T7 promoter: promoter for bacteriophage T7 RNA polymerase
    737..799     +  sig_peptide    Igκ leader: leader sequence from mouse immunoglobulin κ light chain
    801..818     +  protein_bind   attB1 (fragment): mutant version of attB; core recombination site for the Gateway® BP reaction BP Clonase™
    911..1483    +  CDS            Adrb2 (fragment): ADRB2_MOUSE - Also known as Adrb2r. Experimental evidence at protein level: Swiss-Prot protein existence level 1. Beta-adrenergic receptors mediate the catecholamine-induced activation of adenylate cyclase through the action of G proteins. The beta-2-adrenergic receptor binds epinephrine with an approximately 30- fold greater affinity than it does norepinephrine. From Mus musculus (Mouse).
   1718..2440    +  CDS            cEGFP: cEGFP is a basic (constitutively fluorescent) green fluorescent protein published in 2008, derived from Aequorea victoria.
   2450..2677    +  CDS            HTR1B (fragment): 5HT1B_PIG - Experimental evidence at transcript level: Swiss-Prot protein existence level 2. G-protein coupled receptor for 5-hydroxytryptamine (serotonin). Also functions as a receptor for various alkaloids and psychoactive substances. Ligand binding causes a conformation change that triggers signaling via guanine nucleotide-binding proteins (G proteins) and modulates the activity of down-stream effectors, such as adenylate cyclase. Signaling inhibits adenylate cyclase activity. Arrestin family members inhibit signaling via G proteins and mediate activation of alternative signaling pathways.
   3017..3602    +  misc_feature   IRES2: internal ribosome entry site (IRES) of the encephalomyocarditis virus (EMCV)
   3603..4310    +  CDS            mCherry: mCherry is a basic (constitutively fluorescent) red fluorescent protein published in 2004, derived from Discosoma sp.. It is reported to be a very rapidly-maturing monomer with low acid sensitivity.
   4311..4361    +  CDS            K-Ras (fragment): human small GTPase proto-oncoprotein
   4401..4547    +  CDS            PDGFRβ TM domain: transmembrane domain from platelet derived growth factor receptor beta
   4575..4799    +  polyA_signal   bGH poly(A) signal: bovine growth hormone polyadenylation signal
   4803..4821    +  promoter       SV40 promoter (fragment): SV40 enhancer and early promoter
   4931..5519    -  rep_origin     ori: high-copy-number ColE1/pMB1/pBR322/pUC origin of replication
   5741..5757    +  polyA_signal   bGH poly(A) signal (fragment): bovine growth hormone polyadenylation signal
   5848..5895    -  polyA_signal   HSV TK poly(A) signal: herpes simplex virus thymidine kinase polyadenylation signal (Cole and Stacy, 1985)
   5954..6106    -  CDS            ble (fragment): BLE_KLEPN - Experimental evidence at protein level: Swiss-Prot protein existence level 1. Binding protein with a strong affinity to the bleomycin family of antibiotics. Binds to CL990; an antimitotic-antibiotic compound. From Klebsiella pneumoniae.
   6127..6921    -  CDS            NeoR/KanR: aminoglycoside phosphotransferase from Tn5; aph(3')-II (or nptII); confers resistance to neomycin, kanamycin, and G418 (Geneticin®)
   6956..7309    -  promoter       SV40 promoter: SV40 enhancer and early promoter
   7311..7328    -  promoter       AmpR promoter (fragment): bla
   7369..8229    -  CDS            AmpR: β-lactamase; bla; confers resistance to ampicillin, carbenicillin, and related antibiotics
   8230..8334    -  promoter       AmpR promoter: bla
   8361..8789    +  rep_origin     f1 ori (sequence partly withheld): f1 bacteriophage origin of replication; arrow indicates direction of (+) strand synthesis
>Addgene plasmid #180005 | pDisplay-GRAB_HTR6-1.0 | addgene full sequence | sequence record 358496 | Addgene NGS Result
GCGCGCGTTGACATTGATTATTGACTAGTTATTAATAGTAATCAATTACGGGGTCATTAGTTCATAGCCC
ATATATGGAGTTCCGCGTTACATAACTTACGGTAAATGGCCCGCCTGGCTGACCGCCCAACGACCCCTGC
CCATTGACGTCAATAATGACGTATGTTCCCATAGTAACGCCAATAGGGACTTTCCATTGACGTCAATGGG
TGGAGTATTTACGGTAAACTGCCCACTTGGCAGTACATCAAGTGTATCATATGCCAAGTACGCCCCCTAT
TGACGTCAATGACGGTAAATGGCCCGCCTGGCATTATGCCCAGTACATGACCTTATGGGACTTTCCTACT
TGGCAGTACATCTACGTATTAGTCATCGCTATTACCATGGTGATGCGGTTTTGGCAGTACATCAATGGGC
GTGGATAGCGGTTTGACTCACGGGGATTTCCAAGTCTCCACCCCATTGACGTCAATGGGAGTTTGTTTTG
GCACCAAAATCAACGGGACTTTCCAAAATGTCGTAACAACTCCGCCCCATTGACGCAAATGGGCGGTAGG
CGTGTACGGTGGGAGGTCTATATAAGCAGAGCTCTCTGGCTAACTAGAGAACCCACTGCTTACTGGCTTA
TCGAAATTAATACGACTCACTATAGGGAGACCCAAGCTTGGTACCGAGCTCGGATCCACTAGTAACGGCC
GCCAGTGTGCTGGAATTCGGCTTGGGGATATCCACCATGGAGACAGACACACTCCTGCTATGGGTACTGC
TGCTCTGGGTTCCAGGTTCCACTGGTGACACAAGTTTGTACAAAAAAGTTGGCACCACCGGTGTGCCCGA
GCCGGGCCCAACTGCTAACAGCACCCCAGCTTGGGGGGCTGGTCCTCCAAGCGCCCCAGGTGGCAGTGGT
TGGGTTGCTGCAGCATTGTGCGTGGTTATCGCCCTGACAGCTGCCGCAAACAGCCTGCTCATTGCTCTTA
TTTGTACCCAACCCGCACTCCGGAATACGTCTAATTTTTTCCTGGTCTCACTGTTCACGAGCGACCTTAT
GGTCGGGCTCGTAGTCATGCCTCCTGCTATGTTGAACGCCCTGTATGGGAGATGGGTCCTGGCAAGGGGT
CTTTGCCTTCTGTGGACCGCATTTGACGTCATGTGCTGTAGTGCCAGCATCTTGAACCTCTGTTTGATTA
GTCTGGATAGATATCTGCTGATTCTGAGCCCACTTAGATACAAGCTGCGGATGACTCCGCTCCGGGCCCT
CGCTTTGGTGCTGGGCGCCTGGTCTCTGGCAGCACTGGCTTCATTCTTGCCTTTGCTGCTGGGCTGGCAC
GAATTGGGGCACGCAAGGCCGCCAGTTCCAGGCCAGTGTAGGCTGCTTGCCTCCCTGCCCTTCGTGTTGG
TGGCTTCCGGCCTCACATTCTTTCTGCCTAGTGGTGCCATCTGCTTCACTTACTGCCGGATACTTCTGGC
AGCTAGAAAACAAGCCGTTCAGGTTGCCTCCCTCACCACCGGCATGGCAAGCCAGCGGGGTCCGGACGCC
GTCGCCGCGCCGCCGGGGGGCACCGAGCGCAGGCCCAACGGTCTGGGCCCCGAGCGCAGCGCGGGCCCGG
GGGGCGCAGAGGCCGAACCGCTGCCCACCCAGCTCAACGGCGCCCCTGGCGAGCCCGCGCCGGCCGGGCC
GCGCGACACCGACGCGCTGGACCTGGAGGAGGGAGGAAACGTCTATATCAAGGCCGACAAGCAGAAGAAC
GGCATCAAGGCGAACTTCCACATCCGCCACAACATCGAGGACGGCGGCGTGCAGCTCGCCTACCACTACC
AGCAGAACACCCCCATCGGCGACGGCCCCGTGCTGCTGCCCGACAACCACTACCTGAGCGTGCAGTCCAA
ACTTTCGAAAGACCCCAACGAGAAGCGCGATCACATGGTCCTGCTGGAGTTCGTGACCGCCGCCGGGATC
ACTCTCGGCATGGACGAGCTGTACAAGGGCGGTACCGGAGGGAGCATGGTGAGAAAGGGCGAGGAGCTGT
TCACCGGGGTGGTGCCCATCCTGGTCGAGCTGGACGGCGACGTAAACGGCCACAAGTTCAGCGTGTCCGG
CGAGGGTGAGGGCGATGCCACCGAGGGCAAGCTGACCCTGAAGTTCATCTGCACCACCGGCAAGCTGCCC
GTGCCCTGGCCCACCCTCGTGACCACCCTGACCTACGGCGTGCAGTGCTTCAGCCGCTACCCCGACCACA
TGAAGCAGCACGACTTCTTCAAGTCCGCCATGCCCGAAGGCTACATCCAGGAGCGCACCATCTTCTTCAA
GGACGACGGCAACTACAAGACCCGCGCCGAGGTGAAGTTCGAGGGCGACACCCTGGTGAACCGCATCGAG
CTGAAGGGCATCGACTTCAAGGAGGACGGCAACATCCTGGGGCACAAGCTGGAGTACAACACCGGAGCAG
CAGCACGCTGGCACTCAAGAAAGGCGCTGAAAGCTTCATTGAGCTTGGGCATCTTGCTGGGCATGTTCTT
CGTAACATGGCTCCCATTTTTTGTGGCCAATATTGTCCAGGCGGTGTGCGACTGCATCTCACCAGGCCTG
TTCGATGTGCTCACTTGGCTGGGGTATTGCAATTCCACTATGAACCCCATCATATATCCCCTGTTCATGA
GAGATTTCAAGCGAGCACTCGGAAGGTTTCTGCCATGCCCACGGTGCCCACGCGAAAGGCAAGCAAGTCT
GGCCTCCCCCTCACTCCGGACCTCCCATTCAGGACCCAGACCAGGACTTTCACTCCAGCAAGTTCTGCCC
CTGCCACTTCCTCCAGATTCAGACTCTGACTCCGATGCGGGTTCAGGTGGCTCTAGCGGACTCCGGCTTA
CGGCCCAGCTTTTGCTTCCCGGGGAAGCAACTCAGGACCCACCATTGCCTACTCGGGCTGCCGCCGCCGT
CAATTTCTTCAACATTGATCCTGCAGAGCCAGAACTCAGACCGCATCCTCTGGGTATACCAACCATTAGG
CTAGCGCCCCTCTCCCTCCCCCCCCCCTAACGTTACTGGCCGAAGCCGCTTGGAATAAGGCCGGTGTGCG
TTTGTCTATATGTTATTTTCCACCATATTGCCGTCTTTTGGCAATGTGAGGGCCCGGAAACCTGGCCCTG
TCTTCTTGACGAGCATTCCTAGGGGTCTTTCCCCTCTCGCCAAAGGAATGCAAGGTCTGTTGAATGTCGT
GAAGGAAGCAGTTCCTCTGGAAGCTTCTTGAAGACAAACAACGTCTGTAGCGACCCTTTGCAGGCAGCGG
AACCCCCCACCTGGCGACAGGTGCCTCTGCGGCCAACGCCACGTGTATAAGATACACCTGCAAAGGCGGC
ACAACCCCAGTGCCACGTTGTGAGTTGGATAGTTGTGGAAAGAGTCAAATGGCTCTCCTCAAGCGTATTC
AACAAGGGGCTGAAGGATGCCCAGAAGGTACCCCATTGTATGGGATCTGATCTGGGGCCTCGGTACACAT
GCTTTACATGTGTTTAGTCGAGGTTAAAAAAACGTCTAGGCCCCCCGAACCACGGGGACGTGGTTTTCCT
TTGAAAAACACGATGATAATATGGCCACAACCATGGTGAGCAAGGGCGAGGAGGATAACATGGCCATCAT
CAAGGAGTTCATGCGCTTCAAGGTGCACATGGAGGGCTCCGTGAACGGCCACGAGTTCGAGATCGAGGGC
GAGGGCGAGGGCCGCCCCTACGAGGGCACCCAGACCGCCAAGCTGAAGGTGACCAAGGGTGGCCCCCTGC
CCTTCGCCTGGGACATCCTGTCCCCTCAGTTCATGTACGGCTCCAAGGCCTACGTGAAGCACCCCGCCGA
CATCCCCGACTACTTGAAGCTGTCCTTCCCCGAGGGCTTCAAGTGGGAGCGCGTGATGAACTTCGAGGAC
GGCGGCGTGGTGACCGTGACCCAGGACTCCTCCCTGCAGGACGGCGAGTTCATCTACAAGGTGAAGCTGC
GCGGCACCAACTTCCCCTCCGACGGCCCCGTAATGCAGAAGAAGACCATGGGCTGGGAGGCCTCCTCCGA
GCGGATGTACCCCGAGGACGGCGCCCTGAAGGGCGAGATCAAGCAGAGGCTGAAGCTGAAGGACGGCGGC
CACTACGACGCTGAGGTCAAGACCACCTACAAGGCCAAGAAGCCCGTGCAGCTGCCCGGCGCCTACAACG
TCAACATCAAGTTGGACATCACCTCCCACAACGAGGACTACACCATCGTGGAACAGTACGAACGCGCCGA
GGGCCGCCACTCCACCGGCGGCATGGACGAGCTGTACAAGGATGGTAAAAAGAAGAAAAAGAAGTCAAAG
ACAAAGTGTGTAATTATGTAAGTCGACGAACAAAAACTCATCTCAGAAGAGGATCTGAATGCTGTGGGCC
AGGACACGCAGGAGGTCATCGTGGTGCCACACTCCTTGCCCTTTAAGGTGGTGGTGATCTCAGCCATCCT
GGCCCTGGTGGTGCTCACCATCATCTCCCTTATCATCCTCATCATGCTTTGGCAGAAGAAGCCACGTTAG
GCGGCCGCTCGAGATCAGCCTCGACTGTGCCTTCTAGTTGCCAGCCATCTGTTGTTTGCCCCTCCCCCGT
GCCTTCCTTGACCCTGGAAGGTGCCACTCCCACTGTCCTTTCCTAATAAAATGAGGAAATTGCATCGCAT
TGTCTGAGTAGGTGTCATTCTATTCTGGGGGGTGGGGTGGGGCAGGACAGCAAGGGGGAGGATTGGGAAG
ACAATAGCAGGCATGCTGGGGATGCGGTGGGCTCTATGGCTTCTGAGGCGGAAAGAACCAGTGGCGGTAA
TACGGTTATCCACAGAATCGGGGGATAACGCAGGAAAGAACATGTGAGCAAAAGGCCAGCAAAAGGCCAG
GAACCGTAAAAAGGCCGCGTTGCTGGCGTTTTTCCATAGGCTCCGCCCCCCTGACGAGCATCACAAAAAT
CGACGCTCAAGTCAGAGGTGGCGAAACCCGACAGGACTATAAAGATACCAGGCGTTTCCCCCTGGAAGCT
CCCTCGTGCGCTCTCCTGTTCCGACCCTGCCGCTTACCGGATACCTGTCCGCCTTTCTCCCTTCGGGAAG
CGTGGCGCTTTCTCATAGCTCACGCTGTAGGTATCTCAGTTCGGTGTAGGTCGTTCGCTCCAAGCTGGGC
TGTGTGCACGAACCCCCCGTTCAGCCCGACCGCTGCGCCTTATCCGGTAACTATCGTCTTGAGTCCAACC
CGGTAAGACGCGACTTATCGCCACTGGCAGCAGCCACTGGTAACAGGATTAGCAGAGCGAGGTATGTAGG
CGGTGCTACAGAGTTCTTGAAGTGGTGGCCTAACTACGGCTACACTAGAAGAACAGTATTTGGTATCTGC
GCTCTGCTGAAGCCAGTTACCTTCGGAAAAAGAGTTGGTAGCTCTTGATCCGGCAAACAAACCACCGCTG
GTAGCGGTGGTTTTTTTGTTTGCAAGCAGCAGATTACGCGCAGAAAAAAAGGATCTCAAGAAGATCCTTT
GATCTTTTCTACGGGGTCTGACGCTCAGTGGAACGAAAACTCACGTTAAGGGATTTTGGTCATGAGATTA
TCAAAAAGGATCTTCACCTAGATCCTTTTAAATTAAAAATGAAGTTTTAAATCAATCTAAAGTATATATG
AGTAACCTGAGGCTATGGCAGGGCCTGCCGCCCCGACGTTGGCTGCGAGCCCTGGGCCTTCACCCGAACT
TGGGGGGTGGGGTGGGGAAAAGGAAGAAACGCGGGCGTATTGGCCCCAATGGGGTCTCGGTGGGGTATCG
ACAGAGTGCCAGCCCTGGGACCGAACCCCGCGTTTATGAACAAACGACCCAACACCGTGCGTTTTATTCT
GTCTTTTTATTGCCGTCATAGCGCGGGTTCCTTCCGGTATTGTCTCCTTCCGTGTTTCAGTTAGCCTCCC
CCTAGGGTGGGCGAAGAACTCCAGCATGAGATCCCCGCGCTGGAGGATCATCCAGCCGGCGTCCCGGAAA
ACGATTCCGAAGCCCAACCTTTCATAGAAGGCGGCGGTGGAATCGAAATCTCGTGATGGCAGGTTGGGCG
TCGCTTGGTCGGTCATTTCGAACCCCAGAGTCCCGCTCAGAAGAACTCGTCAAGAAGGCGATAGAAGGCG
ATGCGCTGCGAATCGGGAGCGGCGATACCGTAAAGCACGAGGAAGCGGTCAGCCCATTCGCCGCCAAGCT
CTTCAGCAATATCACGGGTAGCCAACGCTATGTCCTGATAGCGGTCCGCCACACCCAGCCGGCCACAGTC
GATGAATCCAGAAAAGCGGCCATTTTCCACCATGATATTCGGCAAGCAGGCATCGCCATAGGTCACGACG
AGATCCTCGCCGTCGGGCATGCTCGCCTTGAGCCTGGCGAACAGTTCGGCTGGCGCGAGCCCCTGATGCT
CTTCGTCCAGATCATCCTGATCGACAAGACCGGCTTCCATCCGAGTACGTGCTCGCTCGATGCGATGTTT
CGCTTGGTGGTCGAATGGGCAGGTAGCCGGATCAAGCGTATGCAGCCGCCGCATTGCATCAGCCATGATG
GATACTTTCTCGGCAGGAGCAAGGTGAGATGACAGGAGATCCTGCCCCGGCACTTCGCCCAATAGCAGCC
AGTCCCTTCCCGCTTCAGTGACAACGTCGAGCACAGCTGCGCAAGGAACGCCCGTCGTGGCCAGCCACGA
TAGCCGCGCTGCCTCGTCTTGCAGTTCATTCAGGGCACCGGACAGGTCGGTCTTGACAAAAAGAACCGGG
CGCCCCTGCGCTGACAGCCGGAACACGGCGGCATCAGAGCAGCCGATTGTCTGTTGTGCCCAGTCATAGC
CGAATAGCCTCTCCACCCAAGCGGCCGGAGAACCTGCGTGCAATCCATCTTGTTCAATCATGCGAAACGA
TCCTCATCCTGTCTCTTGATCGATCTTTGCAAAAGCCTAGGCCTCCAAAAAAGCCTCCTCACTACTTCTG
GAATAGCTCAGAGGCCGGGCCTCGGCCTCTGCATAAATAAAAAAAATTAGTCAGCCATGGGGCGGAGAAT
GGGCGGAACTGGGCGGAGTTAGGGGCGGAATGGGCGGAGTTAGGGGCGGGACTATGGTTGCTGACTAATT
GAGATGCATGCTTTGCATACTTCTGCCTGCTGGGGAGCCTGGGGACTTTCCACACCTGGTTGCTGACTAA
TTGAGATGCATGCTTTGCATACTTCTGCCTGCTGGGGAGCCTGGGGACTTTCCACACCCTAACTGACACA
CATTCCACAGCTGGTTCTTTCCGCCTCAGGACTCTTCCTTTTTCAATAAATCAATCTAAAGTATATATGA
GTAAACTTGGTCTGACAGTTACCAATGCTTAATCAGTGAGGCACCTATCTCAGCGATCTGTCTATTTCGT
TCATCCATAGTTGCCTGACTCCCCGTCGTGTAGATAACTACGATACGGGAGGGCTTACCATCTGGCCCCA
GTGCTGCAATGATACCGCGAGACCCACGCTCACCGGCTCCAGATTTATCAGCAATAAACCAGCCAGCCGG
AAGGGCCGAGCGCAGAAGTGGTCCTGCAACTTTATCCGCCTCCATCCAGTCTATTAATTGTTGCCGGGAA
GCTAGAGTAAGTAGTTCGCCAGTTAATAGTTTGCGCAACGTTGTTGCCATTGCTACAGGCATCGTGGTGT
CACGCTCGTCGTTTGGTATGGCTTCATTCAGCTCCGGTTCCCAACGATCAAGGCGAGTTACATGATCCCC
CATGTTGTGCAAAAAAGCGGTTAGCTCCTTCGGTCCTCCGATCGTTGTCAGAAGTAAGTTGGCCGCAGTG
TTATCACTCATGGTTATGGCAGCACTGCATAATTCTCTTACTGTCATGCCATCCGTAAGATGCTTTTCTG
TGACTGGTGAGTACTCAACCAAGTCATTCTGAGAATAGTGTATGCGGCGACCGAGTTGCTCTTGCCCGGC
GTCAATACGGGATAATACCGCGCCACATAGCAGAACTTTAAAAGTGCTCATCATTGGAAAACGTTCTTCG
GGGCGAAAACTCTCAAGGATCTTACCGCTGTTGAGATCCAGTTCGATGTAACCCACTCGTGCACCCAACT
GATCTTCAGCATCTTTTACTTTCACCAGCGTTTCTGGGTGAGCAAAAACAGGAAGGCAAAATGCCGCAAA
AAAGGGAATAAGGGCGACACGGAAATGTTGAATACTCATACTCTTCCTTTTTCAATATTATTGAAGCATT
TATCAGGGTTATTGTCTCATGAGCGGATACATATTTGAATGTATTTAGAAAAATAAACAAATAGGGGTTC
CGCGCACATTTCCCCGAAAAGTGCCACCTG
[124 nt withheld, positions 8361-8484]
C
[91 nt withheld, positions 8486-8576]
A
[49 nt withheld, positions 8578-8626]
CCTTTGACGTTGGAGTCCACGTTCTTT
[37 nt withheld, positions 8654-8690]
ACCCTATCTCGGTCTATTCTTTTGATTTATAAGGGATTTTGCCGATTTCGGCCTATTGGTTAAAAAATGA
GCTGATTTAACAAAAATTTAACGCGAATTTTAACAAAATATTAACGCTTACAATTTAC
